>Addgene plasmid #72186 | Dscam1_7.27.22 EC10-Fc-His | depositor full sequence | sequence record 135267 | Dscam1_7.27.22 EC10-Fc-His sequence 8773 bps
GTCGAGGTCTCGACGGTATCGATTGACATTGATTATTGACTAGCTAGTTATTAATAGTAATCAATTACGG
GGTCATTAGTTCATAGCCCATATATGGAGTTCCGCGTTACATAACTTACGGTAAATGGCCCGCCTGGCTG
ACCGCCCAACGACCCCCGCCCATTGACGTCAATAATGACGTATGTTCCCATAGTAACGCCAATAGGGACT
TTCCATTGACGTCAATGGGTGGAGTATTTACGGTAAACTGCCCACTTGGCAGTACATCAAGTGTATCATA
TGCCAAGTCCGCCCCCTATTGACGTCAATGACGGTAAATGGCCCGCCTGGCATTATGCCCAGTACATGAC
CTTACGGGACTTTCCTACTTGGCAGTACATCTACGTATTAGTCATCGCTATTACCATGGTGATGCGGTTT
TGGCAGTACACCAATGGGCGTGGATAGCGGTTTGACTCACGGGGATTTCCAAGTCTCCACCCCATTGACG
TCAATGGGAGTTTGTTTTGGCACCAAAATCAACGGGACTTTCCAAAATGTCGTAATAACCCCGCCCCGTT
GACGCAAATGGGCGGTAGGCGTGTACGGTGGGAGGTCTATATAAGCAGAGCTCGTTTAGTGAACCGTCAG
ATCGCCTGGAGACGCCATCCACGCTGTTTTGACCTCCATAGAAGACACCGGGACCGATCCAGCCTCCGCG
GCCGGGAACGGTGCATTGGAACGCGGATTCCCCGTGCCAAGAGTGACGTAAGTACCGCCTATAGACTCTA
TAGGCACACCCCTTTGGCTCTTATGCATGCTATACTGTTTTTGGCTTGGGGCCTATACACCCCCGCTTCC
ATATGCTATAGGTGATGGTATAGCTTAGCCTATAGGTGTGGGTTATTGACCATTATTGACCACTCCCCTA
TTGGTGACGATACTTTCCATTACTAATCCATAACATGGCTCTTTGCCACAACTATCTCTATTGGCTATAT
GCCAATACTCTGTCCTTCAGAGACTGACACGGACTCTGTATTTTTACAGGATGGGGTCCCATTTATTATT
TACAAATTCACATATACAACAACGCCGTCCCCCGTGCCCGCAGTTTTTATTAAACATAGCGTGGGATCTC
CACGCGAATCTCGGGTACGTGTTCCGGACATGGGCTCTTCTCCGGTAGCGGCGGAGCTTCCACATCCGAG
CCCTGGTCCCATGCCTCCAGCGGCTCATGGTCGCTCGGCAGCTCCTTGCTCCTAACAGTGGAGGCCAGAC
TTAGGCACAGCACAATGCCCACCACCACCAGTGTGCCGCACAAGGCCGTGGCGGTAGGGTATGTGTCTGA
AAATGAGCTCGGAGATTGGGCTCGCACCGCTGACGCAGATGGAAGACTTAAGGCAGCGGCAGAAGAAGAT
GCAGGCAGCTGAGTTGTTGTATTCTGATAAGAGTCAGAGGTAACTCCCGTTGCGGTGCTGTTAACGGTGG
AGGGCAGTGTAGTCTGAGCAGTACTCGTTGCTGCCGCGCGCGCCACCAGACATAATAGCTGACAGACTAA
CAGACTGTTCCTTTCCATGGGTCTTTTCTGCAGAAGCTTGAATTCTCGAGGATCCGCGGCCGCTACTGCC
AACTTCACACAACCCGCTCAGCGGAAACACGGCATACGAAATGAATATGCCCAACGAACGCCTCAAATGG
CTAATGCTGTTCGCAGCTGTTGCCCTCATTGCTTGTGGTAGTCAGACCCTAGCTGCCAATCCCCCAGATG
CCGACCAAAAAGGACCCGTCTTCCTCAAGGAACCCACCAACCGCATTGACTTCTCCAACTCCACGGGCGC
AGAGATCGAGTGCAAGGCCAGCGGCAATCCCATGCCCGAGATTATTTGGATCAGGAGCGACGGTACCGCC
GTGGGTGATGTGCCCGGATTGCGTCAGATCTCATCCGACGGCAAGCTGGTCTTCCCTCCCTTCCGCGCCG
AGGACTACCGCCAGGAGGTCCATGCCCAGGTGTACGCCTGCCTGGCCCGCAACCAGTTCGGATCCATTAT
CTCCCGGGACGTCCATGTGCGAGCCGTTGTCAATCAGTTCTATGAGGCGGAGATTATGACCGAGTATGTT
ATCAGGGGTAATGCTGCCGTTCTGAAGTGTTCCATCCCGTCGTTCGTGGCTGATTTTGTTCGAGTTGAGT
CCTGGATCGATGATGAGGGCAATGTCTTGTCCTTTTCGGACAATTACGATGGAAAGTACCTGGTATTGCC
CTCTGGAGAGCTGCACATCCGTGAGGTTGGACCCGAGGACGGATACAAGAGCTACCAGTGCCGAACCAAA
CATCGTCTGACCGGAGAAACCCGATTAAGTGCCACAAAAGGACGATTGGTCATCACAGAACCTGTGGGCA
GTGTTGCGCCTAAGATCAGCGTAGAAAATCGTCTGAAAAATGCAGAGGCTCGAATTGGTTCCACCTTCAC
CCTCTTTTGCCCTGGTCAAGCCTATCCAGTACCCTTCTTTAGATGGTACAAGTTCATCGAAGGAACAACC
CGTAAACAAGCTGTGGTGCTAAATGACCGTGTGAAGCAGGTCTCTGGTACTCTCATTATTAAGGACGCAG
TAGTCGAGGACTCCGGAAAATACCTGTGCGTGGTGAACAATTCCGTGGGAGGCGAAAGCGTTGAGACTGT
GCTTACCGTCACTGCCCCCCTATCCGCTAAGATCGATCCTCCCACACAGACAGTTGACTTCGGACGCCCC
GCCGTATTCACTTGCCAGTACACTGGAAATCCCATCAAGACCGTTAGCTGGATGAAGGACGGCAAGGCTA
TCGGACACAGCGAACCCGTGCTGCGCATCGAATCCGTGAAGAAGGAGGACAAGGGCATGTACCAGTGCTT
CGTAAGAAACGACCAGGAATCGGCGGAGGCGAGTGCTGAGCTGAAGCTCGGAGGCCGTTTCGATCCCCCC
GTCATCCGACAGGCCTTCCAGGAAGAGACCATGGAACCCGGACCAAGTGTATTCCTCAAGTGCGTCGCCG
GCGGAAACCCCACGCCCGAAATTTCCTGGGAACTCGACGGCAAGAAAATCGCCAACAACGATCGCTATCA
GGTCGGACAGTATGTGACGGTCAACGGAGATGTGGTTTCCTATCTGAACATAACCTCGGTCCACGCCAAC
GATGGCGGTCTCTACAAGTGCATAGCCAAGAGCAAAGTGGGCGTGGCCGAACACTCGGCCAAGTTGAATG
TATATGGACTGCCCTACATCCGGCAAATGGAGAAGAAGGCAATTGTTGCTGGAGAAACCCTGATTGTCAC
ATGTCCTGTAGCTGGATACCCCATCGATTCGATTGTCTGGGAGCGAGATAACCGTGCCCTGCCCATCAAC
CGCAAACAGAAGGTCTTCCCCAACGGAACGCTGATTATCGAGAATGTGGAACGGAACTCAGACCAAGCGA
CCTACACTTGCGTTGCCAAGAATCAGGAAGGATACTCTGCTCGAGGATCTCTGGAAGTGCAAGTCATGGT
TCCCCCGAAAATCACACCTTTCACCTTTGGCGAGGATCCCACCAATGTGGAGGACTCAGTCTCTGTGACT
TGTTTGATATCCAGTGGAGACTTACCCATCGATATCGAGTGGCTATTTAATGACTTCGGAATCAGCTCGT
ATTCAGGAATGACTGTCCTCAGAGGTGGAAAGAGAACCAGCATGCTGACCATAGATAATGTCCATGCTCG
TCATGCCGGAAAGTATAGTTGTCGCGCAAAGAACCACGCAGCAGCCGTCAACTACACTACTGAGTTGATT
GTGAATGTACCTCCCAGATGGATCCTCGAGCCCACCGATAAGGCCTTCGCCCAGGGATCCGATGCCAAGG
TTGAATGCAAGGCTGATGGCTTCCCCAAACCCCAAGTTACATGGAAGAAAGCAGTTGGCGACACCCCCGG
AGAGTACAAGGATCTAAAGAAGAGCGACAACATCCGCGTGGAAGAGGGCACTCTGCATGTCGACAACATC
CAAAAGACCAACGAGGGCTACTATCTGTGCGAGGCTATCAATGGAATAGGCTCCGGCCTCTCGGCTGTGA
TTATGATCAGCGTTCAGGCCCCTCCAGAGTTCACGGAGAAGCTGCGCAACCAGACCGCCCGACGAGGAGA
ACCCGCCGTACTCCAGTGCGAGGCGAAGGGCGAGAAGCCCATTGGCATCTTGTGGAACATGAACAACATG
CGACTGGACCCAAAGAACGACAATCGGTACACCATTCGTGAGGAGATCCTTTCCACCGGAGTTATGTCCA
GTCTGTCGATCAAGCGCACCGAGAGATCCGACTCCGCCCTATTCACCTGTGTCGCCACTAATGCCTTTGG
ATCCGATGACGCCAGCATAAATATGATTGTCCAGGAAGTTCCGGAGATGCCATATGCTTTGAAGGTACTC
GACAAATCCGGACGTTCCGTGCAGCTGAGCTGGGCGCAACCCTACGATGGCAACTCCCCTCTGGACAGGT
ACATCATTGAGTTTAAGCGTTCTCGTGCCTCCTGGAGCGAAATTGATCGCGTCATCGTGCCCGGACACAC
CACAGAAGCCCAAGTGCAGAAGCTCAGCCCCGCCACCACCTACAACATTCGCATCGTGGCCGAAAACGCC
ATCGGCACATCCCAATCCTCTGAAGCGGTCACTATCATCACTAGTGACAAAACTCACACATGCCCACCGT
GCCCAGCACCTGAACTCCTGGGGGGACCGTCAGTCTTCCTCTTCCCCCCAAAACCCAAGGACACCCTCAT
GATCTCCCGGACCCCTGAGGTCACATGCGTGGTGGTGGACGTGAGCCACGAAGACCCTGAGGTCAAGTTC
AACTGGTACGTGGACGGCGTGGAGGTGCATAATGCCAAGACAAAGCCGCGGGAGGAGCAGTACAACAGCA
CGTACCGTGTGGTCAGCGTCCTCACCGTCCTGCACCAGGACTGGCTGAATGGCAAGGAGTACAAGTGCAA
GGTCTCCAACAAAGCCCTCCCAGCCCCCATCGAGAAAACCATCTCCAAAGCCAAAGGGCAGCCCCGAGAA
CCACAGGTGTATACCCTGCCCCCATCCCGGGATGAGCTGACCAAGAACCAGGTCAGCCTGACCTGCCTGG
TCAAAGGCTTCTATCCCAGCGACATCGCCGTGGAGTGGGAGAGCAATGGGCAGCCGGAGAACAACTACAA
GACCACGCCTCCCGTGCTGGACTCCGACGGCTCCTTCTTCCTCTACAGCAAGCTCACCGTGGACAAGAGC
AGGTGGCAGCAGGGGAACGTCTTCTCATGCTCCGTGATGCATGAGGCTCTGCACAACCACTACACGCAGA
AGAGCCTCTCCCTGTCTCCGGGTAAAGGCGGCCATCATCACCATCACCATTAATCTAGAGATCTTATTAA
AGCAGAACTTGTTTATTGCAGCTTATAATGGTTACAAATAAAGCAATAGCATCACAAATTTCACAAATAA
AGCATTTTTTTCACTGCATTCTAGTTGTGGTTTGTCCAAACTCATCAATGTATCTTATCATGTCTGGTCG
ACTCTAGCTAGACTCTTCCGCTTCCTCGCTCACTGACTCGCTGCGCTCGGTCGTTCGGCTGCGGCGAGCG
GTATCAGCTCACTCAAAGGCGGTAATACGGTTATCCACAGAATCAGGGGATAACGCAGGAAAGAACATGT
GAGCAAAAGGCCAGCAAAAGGCCAGGAACCGTAAAAAGGCCGCGTTGCTGGCGTTTTTCCATAGGCTCCG
CCCCCCTGACGAGCATCACAAAAATCGACGCTCAAGTCAGAGGTGGCGAAACCCGACAGGACTATAAAGA
TACCAGGCGTTTCCCCCTGGAAGCTCCCTCGTGCGCTCTCCTGTTCCGACCCTGCCGCTTACCGGATACC
TGTCCGCCTTTCTCCCTTCGGGAAGCGTGGCGCTTTCTCATAGCTCACGCTGTAGGTATCTCAGTTCGGT
GTAGGTCGTTCGCTCCAAGCTGGGCTGTGTGCACGAACCCCCCGTTCAGCCCGACCGCTGCGCCTTATCC
GGTAACTATCGTCTTGAGTCCAACCCGGTAAGACACGACTTATCGCCACTGGCAGCAGCCACTGGTAACA
GGATTAGCAGAGCGAGGTATGTAGGCGGTGCTACAGAGTTCTTGAAGTGGTGGCCTAACTACGGCTACAC
TAGAAGAACAGTATTTGGTATCTGCGCTCTGCTGAAGCCAGTTACCTTCGGAAAAAGAGTTGGTAGCTCT
TGATCCGGCAAACAAACCACCGCTGGTAGCGGTGGTTTTTTTGTTTGCAAGCAGCAGATTACGCGCAGAA
AAAAAGGATCTCAAGAAGATCCTTTGATCTTTTCTACGGGGTCTGACGCTCAGTGGAACGAAAACTCACG
TTAAGGGATTTTGGTCATGAGATTATCAAAAAGGATCTTCACCTAGATCCTTTTAAATTAAAAATGAAGT
TTTAAATCAATCTAAAGTATATATGAGTAAACTTGGTCTGACAGTTACCAATGCTTAATCAGTGAGGCAC
CTATCTCAGCGATCTGTCTATTTCGTTCATCCATAGTTGCCTGACTCCCCGTCGTGTAGATAACTACGAT
ACGGGAGGGCTTACCATCTGGCCCCAGTGCTGCAATGATACCGCGAGACCCACGCTCACCGGCTCCAGAT
TTATCAGCAATAAACCAGCCAGCCGGAAGGGCCGAGCGCAGAAGTGGTCCTGCAACTTTATCCGCCTCCA
TCCAGTCTATTAATTGTTGCCGGGAAGCTAGAGTAAGTAGTTCGCCAGTTAATAGTTTGCGCAACGTTGT
TGCCATTGCTACAGGCATCGTGGTGTCACGCTCGTCGTTTGGTATGGCTTCATTCAGCTCCGGTTCCCAA
CGATCAAGGCGAGTTACATGATCCCCCATGTTGTGCAAAAAAGCGGTTAGCTCCTTCGGTCCTCCGATCG
TTGTCAGAAGTAAGTTGGCCGCAGTGTTATCACTCATGGTTATGGCAGCACTGCATAATTCTCTTACTGT
CATGCCATCCGTAAGATGCTTTTCTGTGACTGGTGAGTACTCAACCAAGTCATTCTGAGAATAGTGTATG
CGGCGACCGAGTTGCTCTTGCCCGGCGTCAATACGGGATAATACCGCGCCACATAGCAGAACTTTAAAAG
TGCTCATCATTGGAAAACGTTCTTCGGGGCGAAAACTCTCAAGGATCTTACCGCTGTTGAGATCCAGTTC
GATGTAACCCACTCGTGCACCCAACTGATCTTCAGCATCTTTTACTTTCACCAGCGTTTCTGGGTGAGCA
AAAACAGGAAGGCAAAATGCCGCAAAAAAGGGAATAAGGGCGACACGGAAATGTTGAATACTCATACTCT
TCCTTTTTCAATATTATTGAAGCATTTATCAGGGTTATTGTCTCATGAGCGGATACATATTTGAATGTAT
TTAGAAAAATAAACAAATAGGGGTTCCGCGCACATTTCCCCGAAAAGTGCCACCTGACGTCTAAGAAACC
ATTATTATCATGACATTAACCTATAAAAATAGGCGTATCACGAGGCCCTTTCGTCTCGCGCGTTTCGGTG
ATGACGGTGAAAACCTCTGACACATGCAGCTCCCGGAGGAATGTGTGTCAGTTAGGGTGTGGAAAGTCCC
CAGGCTCCCCAGGCAGGCAGAAGTATGCAAAGCATGCATCTCAATTAGTCAGCAACCAGGTGTGGAAAGT
CCCCAGGCTCCCCAGCAGGCAGAAGTATGCAAAGCATGCATCTCAATTAGTCAGCAACCATAGTCCCGCC
CCTAACTCCGCCCATCCCGCCCCTAACTCCGCCCAGTTCCGCCCATTCTCCGCCCCATGGCTGACTAATT
TTTTTTATTTATGCAGAGGCCGAGGCCGCCTCTGCCTCTGAGCTATTCCAGAAGTAGTGAGGAGGCTTTT
TTGGAGGCCTAGGCTTTTGCAAAAAGCTCCCGGGAGCTTGTATATCCATTTTCGTCCCGGAGACGGTCAC
AGCTTGTCTGTAAGCGGATGCCGGGAGCAGACAAGCCCGTCAGGGCGCGTCAGCGGGTGTTGGCGGGTGT
CGGGGCTGGCTTAACTATGCGGCATCAGAGCAGATTGTACTGAGAGTGCACCATATGCGGTGTGAAATAC
CGCACAGATGCGTAAGGAGAAAATACCGCATCAGGAAATTGTAAGCGTTAATATTTTGTTAAAATTCGCG
TTAAATTTTTGTTAAATCAGCTCATTTTTTAACCAATAGGCCGAAATCGGCAAAATCCCTTATAAATCAA
AAGAATAGACCGAGATAGGGT
[37 nt withheld, positions 8282-8318]
AAAGAACGTGGACTCCAACGTCAAAGG
[49 nt withheld, positions 8346-8394]
T
[91 nt withheld, positions 8396-8486]
G
[124 nt withheld, positions 8488-8611]
CCATTCGCCATTCAGGCTGCGCAACTGTTGGGAAGGGCGATCGGTGCGGGCCTCTTCGCTATTACGCCAG
CTGGCGAAAGGGGGATGTGCTGCAAGGCGATTAAGTTGGGTAACGCCAGGGTTTTCCCAGTCACGACGTT
GTAAAACGACGGCCAGTGAATT
Features (pLannotate 1.2.2; 13 found; start..end, strand, type, name):
     25..408     +  enhancer       CMV enhancer: human cytomegalovirus immediate early enhancer
    410..609     +  promoter       CMV promoter: human cytomegalovirus (CMV) immediate early promoter
    748..1573    +  intron         CMV intron A: human cytomegalovirus intron A (Chapman et al., 1991)
   4666..5346    +  CDS            IGHG1 (fragment): IGHG1_HUMAN - Experimental evidence at protein level: Swiss-Prot protein existence level 1. Constant region of immunoglobulin heavy chains. Immunoglobulins, also known as antibodies, are membrane-bound or secreted glycoproteins produced by B lymphocytes. In the recognition phase of humoral immunity, the membrane-bound immunoglobulins serve as receptors which, upon binding of a specific antigen, trigger the clonal expansion and differentiation of B lymphocytes into immunoglobulins- secreting plasma cells. Secreted immunoglobulins mediate the effector phase of humoral immunity, which results in
   5396..5517    +  polyA_signal   SV40 poly(A) signal: SV40 polyadenylation signal
   5726..6314    -  rep_origin     ori: high-copy-number ColE1/pMB1/pBR322/pUC origin of replication
   6485..7345    -  CDS            AmpR: β-lactamase; bla; confers resistance to ampicillin, carbenicillin, and related antibiotics
   7346..7450    -  promoter       AmpR promoter: bla
   7545..7580    +  CDS            rop (fragment): Rop protein, which maintains plasmids at low copy number; rop
   7603..7933    +  promoter       SV40 promoter: SV40 enhancer and early promoter
   8056..8155    +  misc_feature   bom (fragment): basis of mobility region from pBR322
   8183..8611    -  rep_origin     f1 ori (sequence partly withheld): f1 bacteriophage origin of replication; arrow indicates direction of (+) strand synthesis
   8615..8772    -  CDS            lacZα (fragment): LacZα fragment of β-galactosidase; lacZ fragment
