>Addgene plasmid #72186 | Dscam1_7.27.22 EC10-Fc-His | addgene full sequence | sequence record 232966 | Addgene NGS Result
AGCCCATATATGGAGTTCCGCGTTACATAACTTACGGTAAATGGCCCGCCTGGCTGACCGCCCAACGACC
CCCGCCCATTGACGTCAATAATGACGTATGTTCCCATAGTAACGCCAATAGGGACTTTCCATTGACGTCA
ATGGGTGGAGTATTTACGGTAAACTGCCCACTTGGCAGTACATCAAGTGTATCATATGCCAAGTCCGCCC
CCTATTGACGTCAATGACGGTAAATGGCCCGCCTGGCATTATGCCCAGTACATGACCTTACGGGACTTTC
CTACTTGGCAGTACATCTACGTATTAGTCATCGCTATTACCATGGTGATGCGGTTTTGGCAGTACACCAA
TGGGCGTGGATAGCGGTTTGACTCACGGGGATTTCCAAGTCTCCACCCCATTGACGTCAATGGGAGTTTG
TTTTGGCACCAAAATCAACGGGACTTTCCAAAATGTCGTAATAACCCCGCCCCGTTGACGCAAATGGGCG
GTAGGCGTGTACGGTGGGAGGTCTATATAAGCAGAGCTCGTTTAGTGAACCGTCAGATCGCCTGGAGACG
CCATCCACGCTGTTTTGACCTCCATAGAAGACACCGGGACCGATCCAGCCTCCGCGGCCGGGAACGGTGC
ATTGGAACGCGGATTCCCCGTGCCAAGAGTGACGTAAGTACCGCCTATAGACTCTATAGGCACACCCCTT
TGGCTCTTATGCATGCTATACTGTTTTTGGCTTGGGGCCTATACACCCCCGCTTCCATATGCTATAGGTG
ATGGTATAGCTTAGCCTATAGGTGTGGGTTATTGACCATTATTGACCACTCCCCTATTGGTGACGATACT
TTCCATTACTAATCCATAACATGGCTCTTTGCCACAACTATCTCTATTGGCTATATGCCAATACTCTGTC
CTTCAGAGACTGACACGGACTCTGTATTTTTACAGGATGGGGTCCCATTTATTATTTACAAATTCACATA
TACAACAACGCCGTCCCCCGTGCCCGCAGTTTTTATTAAACATAGCGTGGGATCTCCACGCGAATCTCGG
GTACGTGTTCCGGACATGGGCTCTTCTCCGGTAGCGGCGGAGCTTCCACATCCGAGCCCTGGTCCCATGC
CTCCAGCGGCTCATGGTCGCTCGGCAGCTCCTTGCTCCTAACAGTGGAGGCCAGACTTAGGCACAGCACA
ATGCCCACCACCACCAGTGTGCCGCACAAGGCCGTGGCGGTAGGGTATGTGTCTGAAAATGAGCTCGGAG
ATTGGGCTCGCACCGCTGACGCAGATGGAAGACTTAAGGCAGCGGCAGAAGAAGATGCAGGCAGCTGAGT
TGTTGTATTCTGATAAGAGTCAGAGGTAACTCCCGTTGCGGTGCTGTTAACGGTGGAGGGCAGTGTAGTC
TGAGCAGTACTCGTTGCTGCCGCGCGCGCCACCAGACATAATAGCTGACAGACTAACAGACTGTTCCTTT
CCATGGGTCTTTTCTGCAGAAGCTTGAATTCTCGAGGATCCGCGGCCGCTACTGCCAACTTCACACAACC
CGCTCAGCGGAAACACGGCATACGAAATGAATATGCCCAACGAACGCCTCAAATGGCTAATGCTGTTCGC
AGCTGTTGCCCTCATTGCTTGTGGTAGTCAGACCCTAGCTGCCAATCCCCCAGATGCCGACCAAAAAGGA
CCCGTCTTCCTCAAGGAACCCACCAACCGCATTGACTTCTCCAACTCCACGGGCGCAGAGATCGAGTGCA
AGGCCAGCGGCAATCCCATGCCCGAGATTATTTGGATCAGGAGCGACGGTACCGCCGTGGGTGATGTGCC
CGGATTGCGTCAGATCTCATCCGACGGCAAGCTGGTCTTCCCTCCCTTCCGCGCCGAGGACTACCGCCAG
GAGGTCCATGCCCAGGTGTACGCCTGCCTGGCCCGCAACCAGTTCGGATCCATTATCTCCCGGGACGTCC
ATGTGCGAGCCGTTGTCAATCAGTTCTATGAGGCGGAGATTATGACCGAGTATGTTATCAGGGGTAATGC
TGCCGTTCTGAAGTGTTCCATCCCGTCGTTCGTGGCTGATTTTGTTCGAGTTGAGTCCTGGATCGATGAT
GAGGGCAATGTCTTGTCCTTTTCGGACAATTACGATGGAAAGTATCTGGTATTGCCCTCTGGAGAGCTGC
ACATCCGTGAGGTTGGACCCGAGGACGGATACAAGAGCTACCAGTGCCGAACCAAACATCGTCTGACCGG
AGAAACCCGATTAAGTGCCACAAAAGGACGATTGGTCATCACAGAACCTGTGGGCAGTGTTGCGCCTAAG
ATCAGCGTAGAAAATCGTCTGAAAAATGCAGAGGCTCGAATTGGTTCCACCTTCACCCTCTTTTGCCCTG
GTCAAGCCTATCCAGTACCCTTCTTTAGATGGTACAAGTTCATCGAAGGAACAACCCGTAAACAAGCTGT
GGTGCTAAATGACCGTGTGAAGCAGGTCTCTGGTACTCTCATTATTAAGGACGCAGTAGTCGAGGACTCC
GGAAAATACCTGTGCGTGGTGAACAATTCCGTGGGAGGCGAAAGCGTTGAGACTGTGCTTACCGTCACTG
CCCCCCTATCCGCTAAGATCGATCCTCCCACACAGACAGTTGACTTCGGACGCCCCGCCGTATTCACTTG
CCAGTACACTGGAAATCCCATCAAGACCGTTAGCTGGATGAAGGACGGCAAGGCTATCGGACACAGCGAA
CCCGTGCTGCGCATCGAATCCGTGAAGAAGGAGGACAAGGGCATGTACCAGTGCTTCGTAAGAAACGACC
AGGAATCGGCGGAGGCGAGTGCTGAGCTGAAGCTCGGAGGCCGTTTCGATCCCCCCGTCATCCGACAGGC
CTTCCAGGAAGAGACCATGGAACCCGGACCAAGTGTATTCCTCAAGTGCGTCGCCGGCGGAAACCCCACG
CCCGAAATTTCCTGGGAACTCGACGGCAAGAAAATCGCCAACAACGATCGCTATCAGGTCGGACAGTATG
TGACGGTCAACGGAGATGTGGTTTCCTATCTGAACATAACCTCGGTCCACGCCAACGATGGCGGTCTCTA
CAAGTGCATAGCCAAGAGCAAAGTGGGCGTGGCCGAACACTCGGCCAAGTTGAATGTATATGGACTGCCC
TACATCCGGCAAATGGAGAAGAAGGCAATTGTTGCTGGAGAAACCCTGATTGTCACATGTCCTGTAGCTG
GATACCCCATCGATTCGATTGTCTGGGAGCGAGATAACCGTGCCCTGCCCATCAACCGCAAACAGAAGGT
CTTCCCCAACGGAACGCTGATTATCGAGAATGTGGAACGGAACTCAGACCAAGCGACCTACACTTGCGTT
GCCAAGAATCAGGAAGGATACTCTGCTCGAGGATCTCTGGAAGTGCAAGTCATGGTTCCCCCGAAAATCA
CACCTTTCACCTTTGGCGAGGATCCCACCAATGTGGAGGACTCAGTCTCTGTGACTTGTTTGATATCCAG
TGGAGACTTACCCATCGATATCGAGTGGCTATTTAATGACTTCGGAATCAGCTCGTATTCAGGAATGACT
GTCCTCAGAGGTGGAAAGAGAACCAGCATGCTGACCATAGATAATGTCCATGCTCGTCATGCCGGAAAGT
ATAGTTGTCGCGCAAAGAACCACGCAGCAGCCGTCAACTACACTACTGAGTTGATTGTGAATGTACCTCC
CAGATGGATCCTCGAGCCCACCGATAAGGCCTTCGCCCAGGGATCCGATGCCAAGGTTGAATGCAAGGCT
GATGGCTTCCCCAAACCCCAAGTTACATGGAAGAAAGCAGTTGGCGACACCCCCGGAGAGTACAAGGATC
TAAAGAAGAGCGACAACATCCGCGTGGAAGAGGGCACTCTGCATGTCGACAACATCCAAAAGACCAACGA
GGGCTACTATCTGTGCGAGGCTATCAATGGAATAGGCTCCGGCCTCTCGGCTGTGATTATGATCAGCGTT
CAGGCCCCTCCAGAGTTCACGGAGAAGCTGCGCAACCAGACCGCCCGACGAGGAGAACCCGCCGTACTCC
AGTGCGAGGCGAAGGGCGAGAAGCCCATTGGCATCTTGTGGAACATGAACAACATGCGACTGGACCCAAA
GAACGACAATCGGTACACCATTCGTGAGGAGATCCTTTCCACCGGAGTTATGTCCAGTCTGTCGATCAAG
CGCACCGAGAGATCCGACTCCGCCCTATTCACCTGTGTCGCCACTAATGCCTTTGGATCCGATGACGCCA
GCATAAATATGATTGTCCAGGAAGTTCCGGAGATGCCATATGCTTTGAAGGTACTCGACAAATCCGGACG
TTCCGTGCAGCTGAGCTGGGCGCAACCCTACGATGGCAACTCCCCTCTGGACAGGTACATCATTGAGTTT
AAGCGTTCTCGTGCCTCCTGGAGCGAAATTGATCGCGTCATCGTGCCCGGACACACCACAGAAGCCCAAG
TGCAGAAGCTCAGCCCCGCCACCACCTACAACATTCGCATCGTGGCCGAAAACGCCATCGGCACATCCCA
ATCCTCTGAAGCGGTCACTATCATCACTAGTGACAAAACTCACACATGCCCACCGTGCCCAGCACCTGAA
CTCCTGGGGGGACCGTCAGTCTTCCTCTTCCCCCCAAAACCCAAGGACACCCTCATGATCTCCCGGACCC
CTGAGGTCACATGCGTGGTGGTGGACGTGAGCCACGAAGACCCTGAGGTCAAGTTCAACTGGTACGTGGA
CGGCGTGGAGGTGCATAATGCCAAGACAAAGCCGCGGGAGGAGCAGTACAACAGCACGTACCGTGTGGTC
AGCGTCCTCACCGTCCTGCACCAGGACTGGCTGAATGGCAAGGAGTACAAGTGCAAGGTCTCCAACAAAG
CCCTCCCAGCCCCCATCGAGAAAACCATCTCCAAAGCCAAAGGGCAGCCCCGAGAACCACAGGTGTATAC
CCTGCCCCCATCCCGGGATGAGCTGACCAAGAACCAGGTCAGCCTGACCTGCCTGGTCAAAGGCTTCTAT
CCCAGCGACATCGCCGTGGAGTGGGAGAGCAATGGGCAGCCGGAGAACAACTACAAGACCACGCCTCCCG
TGCTGGACTCCGACGGCTCCTTCTTCCTCTACAGCAAGCTCACCGTGGACAAGAGCAGGTGGCAGCAGGG
GAACGTCTTCTCATGCTCCGTGATGCATGAGGCTCTGCACAACCACTACACGCAGAAGAGCCTCTCCCTG
TCTCCGGGTAAAGGCGGCCATCATCACCATCACCATTAATCTAGAGATCTTATTAAAGCAGAACTTGTTT
ATTGCAGCTTATAATGGTTACAAATAAAGCAATAGCATCACAAATTTCACAAATAAAGCATTTTTTTCAC
TGCATTCTAGTTGTGGTTTGTCCAAACTCATCAATGTATCTTATCATGTCTGGTCGACTCTAGCTAGACT
CTTCCGCTTCCTCGCTCACTGACTCGCTGCGCTCGGTCGTTCGGCTGCGGCGAGCGGTATCAGCTCACTC
AAAGGCGGTAATACGGTTATCCACAGAATCAGGGGATAACGCAGGAAAGAACATGTGAGCAAAAGGCCAG
CAAAAGGCCAGGAACCGTAAAAAGGCCGCGTTGCTGGCGTTTTTCCATAGGCTCCGCCCCCCTGACGAGC
ATCACAAAAATCGACGCTCAAGTCAGAGGTGGCGAAACCCGACAGGACTATAAAGATACCAGGCGTTTCC
CCCTGGAAGCTCCCTCGTGCGCTCTCCTGTTCCGACCCTGCCGCTTACCGGATACCTGTCCGCCTTTCTC
CCTTCGGGAAGCGTGGCGCTTTCTCATAGCTCACGCTGTAGGTATCTCAGTTCGGTGTAGGTCGTTCGCT
CCAAGCTGGGCTGTGTGCACGAACCCCCCGTTCAGCCCGACCGCTGCGCCTTATCCGGTAACTATCGTCT
TGAGTCCAACCCGGTAAGACACGACTTATCGCCACTGGCAGCAGCCACTGGTAACAGGATTAGCAGAGCG
AGGTATGTAGGCGGTGCTACAGAGTTCTTGAAGTGGTGGCCTAACTACGGCTACACTAGAAGAACAGTAT
TTGGTATCTGCGCTCTGCTGAAGCCAGTTACCTTCGGAAAAAGAGTTGGTAGCTCTTGATCCGGCAAACA
AACCACCGCTGGTAGCGGTGGTTTTTTTGTTTGCAAGCAGCAGATTACGCGCAGAAAAAAAGGATCTCAA
GAAGATCCTTTGATCTTTTCTACGGGGTCTGACGCTCAGTGGAACGAAAACTCACGTTAAGGGATTTTGG
TCATGAGATTATCAAAAAGGATCTTCACCTAGATCCTTTTAAATTAAAAATGAAGTTTTAAATCAATCTA
AAGTATATATGAGTAAACTTGGTCTGACAGTTACCAATGCTTAATCAGTGAGGCACCTATCTCAGCGATC
TGTCTATTTCGTTCATCCATAGTTGCCTGACTCCCCGTCGTGTAGATAACTACGATACGGGAGGGCTTAC
CATCTGGCCCCAGTGCTGCAATGATACCGCGAGACCCACGCTCACCGGCTCCAGATTTATCAGCAATAAA
CCAGCCAGCCGGAAGGGCCGAGCGCAGAAGTGGTCCTGCAACTTTATCCGCCTCCATCCAGTCTATTAAT
TGTTGCCGGGAAGCTAGAGTAAGTAGTTCGCCAGTTAATAGTTTGCGCAACGTTGTTGCCATTGCTACAG
GCATCGTGGTGTCACGCTCGTCGTTTGGTATGGCTTCATTCAGCTCCGGTTCCCAACGATCAAGGCGAGT
TACATGATCCCCCATGTTGTGCAAAAAAGCGGTTAGCTCCTTCGGTCCTCCGATCGTTGTCAGAAGTAAG
TTGGCCGCAGTGTTATCACTCATGGTTATGGCAGCACTGCATAATTCTCTTACTGTCATGCCATCCGTAA
GATGCTTTTCTGTGACTGGTGAGTACTCAACCAAGTCATTCTGAGAATAGTGTATGCGGCGACCGAGTTG
CTCTTGCCCGGCGTCAATACGGGATAATACCGCGCCACATAGCAGAACTTTAAAAGTGCTCATCATTGGA
AAACGTTCTTCGGGGCGAAAACTCTCAAGGATCTTACCGCTGTTGAGATCCAGTTCGATGTAACCCACTC
GTGCACCCAACTGATCTTCAGCATCTTTTACTTTCACCAGCGTTTCTGGGTGAGCAAAAACAGGAAGGCA
AAATGCCGCAAAAAAGGGAATAAGGGCGACACGGAAATGTTGAATACTCATACTCTTCCTTTTTCAATAT
TATTGAAGCATTTATCAGGGTTATTGTCTCATGAGCGGATACATATTTGAATGTATTTAGAAAAATAAAC
AAATAGGGGTTCCGCGCACATTTCCCCGAAAAGTGCCACCTGACGTCTAAGAAACCATTATTATCATGAC
ATTAACCTATAAAAATAGGCGTATCACGAGGCCCTTTCGTCTCGCGCGTTTCGGTGATGACGGTGAAAAC
CTCTGACACATGCAGCTCCCGGAGGAATGTGTGTCAGTTAGGGTGTGGAAAGTCCCCAGGCTCCCCAGCA
GGCAGAAGTATGCAAAGCATGCATCTCAATTAGTCAGCAACCAGGTGTGGAAAGTCCCCAGGCTCCCCAG
CAGGCAGAAGTATGCAAAGCATGCATCTCAATTAGTCAGCAACCATAGTCCCGCCCCTAACTCCGCCCAT
CCCGCCCCTAACTCCGCCCAGTTCCGCCCATTCTCCGCCCCATGGCTGACTAATTTTTTTTATTTATGCA
GAGGCCGAGGCCGCCTCTGCCTCTGAGCTATTCCAGAAGTAGTGAGGAGGCTTTTTTGGAGGCCTAGGCT
TTTGCAAAAAGCTCCCGGGAGCTTGTATATCCATTTTCGTCCCGGAGACGGTCACAGCTTGTCTGTAAGC
GGATGCCGGGAGCAGACAAGCCCGTCAGGGCGCGTCAGCGGGTGTTGGCGGGTGTCGGGGCTGGCTTAAC
TATGCGGCATCAGAGCAGATTGTACTGAGAGTGCACCATATGCGGTGTGAAATACCGCACAGATGCGTAA
GGAGAAAATACCGCATCAGGAAATTGTAAGCGTTAATATTTTGTTAAAATTCGCGTTAAATTTTTGTTAA
ATCAGCTCATTTTTTAACCAATAGGCCGAAATCGGCAAAATCCCTTATAAATCAAAAGAATAGACCGAGA
TAGGGT
[37 nt withheld, positions 8197-8233]
AAAGAACGTGGACTCCAACGTCAAAGG
[49 nt withheld, positions 8261-8309]
T
[91 nt withheld, positions 8311-8401]
G
[124 nt withheld, positions 8403-8526]
CCATTCGCCATTCAGGCTGCGCAACTGTTGGGAAGGGCGATCGGTGCGGGCCTCTTCGCTATTACGCCAG
CTGGCGAAAGGGGGATGTGCTGCAAGGCGATTAAGTTGGGTAACGCCAGGGTTTTCCCAGTCACGACGTT
GTAAAACGACGGCCAGTGAATTGTCGAGGTCTCGACGGTATCGATTGACATTGATTATTGACTAGCTAGT
TATTAATAGTAATCAATTACGGGGTCATTAGTTCAT
Features (pLannotate 1.2.2; 13 found; start..end, strand, type, name):
    326..525     +  promoter       CMV promoter: human cytomegalovirus (CMV) immediate early promoter
    664..1489    +  intron         CMV intron A: human cytomegalovirus intron A (Chapman et al., 1991)
   4582..5262    +  CDS            IGHG1 (fragment): IGHG1_HUMAN - Experimental evidence at protein level: Swiss-Prot protein existence level 1. Constant region of immunoglobulin heavy chains. Immunoglobulins, also known as antibodies, are membrane-bound or secreted glycoproteins produced by B lymphocytes. In the recognition phase of humoral immunity, the membrane-bound immunoglobulins serve as receptors which, upon binding of a specific antigen, trigger the clonal expansion and differentiation of B lymphocytes into immunoglobulins- secreting plasma cells. Secreted immunoglobulins mediate the effector phase of humoral immunity, which results in
   5312..5433    +  polyA_signal   SV40 poly(A) signal: SV40 polyadenylation signal
   5642..6230    -  rep_origin     ori: high-copy-number ColE1/pMB1/pBR322/pUC origin of replication
   6401..7261    -  CDS            AmpR: β-lactamase; bla; confers resistance to ampicillin, carbenicillin, and related antibiotics
   7262..7366    -  promoter       AmpR promoter: bla
   7461..7496    +  CDS            rop (fragment): Rop protein, which maintains plasmids at low copy number; rop
   7519..7848    +  promoter       SV40 promoter: SV40 enhancer and early promoter
   7971..8070    +  misc_feature   bom (fragment): basis of mobility region from pBR322
   8098..8526    -  rep_origin     f1 ori (sequence partly withheld): f1 bacteriophage origin of replication; arrow indicates direction of (+) strand synthesis
   8530..8687    -  CDS            lacZα (fragment): LacZα fragment of β-galactosidase; lacZ fragment
   8713..324     +  enhancer       CMV enhancer (across the origin): human cytomegalovirus immediate early enhancer
