[The description below was written by a language model from this plasmid's Addgene catalogue record and pLannotate feature annotations shown in this document.]
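Description:
Dscam1_7.27.22 EC10-Fc-His is a mammalian expression plasmid of about 8.8 kb built on the pCMVi-SV40ori backbone. It produces a soluble, tagged ectodomain fragment of Drosophila melanogaster Dscam1 (Down syndrome cell adhesion molecule 1). It is propagated in E. coli as a high-copy plasmid through a ColE1/pUC-type origin and selected with ampicillin via the β-lactamase gene. The backbone also contains an f1 phage origin and residual fragments of lacZα, rop and the pBR322 bom region, which are leftovers from the vector's construction. An SV40 enhancer/early promoter region is present; it contains the SV40 origin implied by the backbone name, which allows episomal amplification in cells expressing large T antigen. No mammalian selection marker is annotated.

The expression cassette consists of the CMV immediate-early enhancer and promoter followed by CMV intron A, which generally boosts transcript processing and expression. A 3,009 bp insert follows, cloned between retained NotI and SpeI sites. It encodes the ten N-terminal extracellular domains of Dscam1 isoform 7.27.22, meaning the transcript carries alternative exons 4.7, 6.27 and 9.22. The insert is not annotated in either feature table, but it fits the unannotated gap between the intron and the Fc. It is fused in frame at its C terminus to the backbone-encoded Fc region of human IgG1 and a 6xHis tag, and the cassette ends with an SV40 polyadenylation signal. The His tag is recorded in the catalogue but not separately annotated.

The Fc portion dimerizes the ectodomain and allows capture or detection with Fc-binding reagents, while the His tag supports metal-affinity purification. The associated publication describes an extracellular biochemical screen for binding between cell-surface recognition proteins, although the specific role of this Dscam1 isoform in that work is not stated. The depositor and sequencing-derived records differ by one nucleotide in length and in their numbering start point, but show the same features in the same order.
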