Addgene plasmid #72186: Dscam1_7.27.22 EC10-Fc-His
Purpose: Expresses the 10 N-terminal extracellular domains of the Dscam, isoform 7.27.22 protein, C-terminally fused to the Fc region of human IgG1 + 6X histidine tag.
Depositing lab: Woj Wojtowicz. Depositing organization: University of California, Berkeley. Publication: An extracellular biochemical screen reveals that FLRTs and Unc5s mediate neuronal subtype recognition in the retina. Visser JJ, Cheng Y, Perry SC, Chastain AB, Parsa B, Masri SS, Ray TA, Kay JN, Wojtowicz WM. Elife. 2015 Dec 3;4. pii: e08149. doi: 10.7554/eLife.08149. PubMed 26633812.
Backbone
  Vector backbone: pCMVi-SV40ori
  Vector type: Mammalian Expression
Growth in bacteria
  Bacterial resistance: Ampicillin, 100 μg/mL
  Growth temperature: 37°C
  Growth strain: DH5alpha
  Copy number: High Copy
Gene/Insert
  Gene/Insert name: Dscam1_7.27.22 (alt names: Down syndrome cell adhesion molecule1, isoform 7.27.22; 43Bc; Dsm; Neu1; p270; NCBI gene ID 35652)
  Species: D. melanogaster (fly)
  Insert size (bp): 3009
  Promoter: CMV
  Tag / fusion protein: Fc-His (C terminal on backbone)
  Cloning method: Restriction Enzyme; 5′ cloning site NotI (not destroyed); 3′ cloning site SpeI (not destroyed)
  Sequencing primers: 5′ GTCAGAGGTAACTCCCGTTGC; 3′ ATCATGAGGGTGTCCTTG
Terms and licenses: Academic/Nonprofit Terms; Industry Terms: Not Available to Industry
Depositor comments: This transcript contains altrenative exons 4.7, 6.27 and 9.22.
How to cite: Dscam1_7.27.22 EC10-Fc-His was a gift from Woj Wojtowicz (Addgene plasmid # 72186 ; http://n2t.net/addgene:72186 ; RRID:Addgene_72186)
