>Addgene plasmid #72186 | Dscam1_7.27.22 EC10-Fc-His | addgene partial sequence | sequence record 135265 | pMRB101-F 5'-aagatgcaggcagctgagtt-3'
CGTTGCGGTGCTGTTAACGGTGGAGGGCAGTGTAGTCTGAGCAGTACTCGTTGCTGCCGCGCGCGCCACC
AGACATAATAGCTGACAGACTAACAGACTGTTCCTTTCCATGGGTCTTTTCTGCAGAAGCTTGAATTCTC
GAGGATCCGCGGCCGCTACTGCCAACTTCACACAACCCGCTCAGCGGAAACACGGCATACGAAATGAATA
TGCCCAACGAACGCCTCAAATGGCTAATGCTGTTCGCAGCTGTTGCCCTCATTGCTTGTGGTAGTCAGAC
CCTAGCTGCCAATCCCCCAGATGCCGACCAAAAAGGACCCGTCTTCCTCAAGGAACCCACCAACCGCATT
GACTTCTCCAACTCCACGGGCGCAGAGATCGAGTGCAAGGCCAGCGGCAATCCCATGCCCGAGATTATTT
GGATCAGGAGCGACGGTACCGCCGTGGGTGATGTGCCCGGATTGCGTCAGATCTCATCCGACGGCAAGCT
GGTCTTCCCTCCCTTCCGCGCCGAGGACTACCGCCAGGAGGTCCATGCCCAGGTGTACGCCTGCCTGGCC
CGCAACCAGTTCGGATCCATTATCTCCCGGGACGTCCATGTGCGAGCCGTTGTCAATCAGTTCTATGAGG
CGGAGATTATGACCGAGTATGTTATCAGGGGTAATGCTGCCGTTCTGAAGTGTTCCATCCCGTCGTTCGT
GGCTGATTTTGTTCGAGTTGAGTCCTGGATCGATGATGAGGGCAATGTCTTGTCCTTT
