>Addgene plasmid #72186 | Dscam1_7.27.22 EC10-Fc-His | addgene partial sequence | sequence record 135616 | SV40pA-R 5'-GAAATTTGTGATGCTATTGC-3'
ATAAGATCTCTAGATTAATGGTGATGGTGATGATGGCCGCCTTTACCCGGAGACAGGGAGAGGCTCTTCT
GCGTGTAGTGGTTGTGCAGAGCCTCATGCATCACGGAGCATGAGAAGACGTTCCCCTGCTGCCACCTGCT
CTTGTCCACGGTGAGCTTGCTGTAGAGGAAGAAGGAGCCGTCGGAGTCCAGCACGGGAGGCGTGGTCTTG
TAGTTGTTCTCCGGCTGCCCATTGCTCTCCCACTCCACGGCGATGTCGCTGGGATAGAAGCCTTTGACCA
GGCAGGTCAGGCTGACCTGGTTCTTGGTCAGCTCATCCCGGGATGGGGGCAGGGTATACACCTGTGGTTC
TCGGGGCTGCCCTTTGGCTTTGGAGATGGTTTTCTCGATGGGGGCTGGGAGGGCTTTGTTGGAGACCTTG
CACTTGTACTCCTTGCCATTCAGCCAGTCCTGGTGCAGGACGGTGAGGACGCTGACCACACGGTACGTGC
TGTTGTACTGCTCCTCCCGCGGCTTTGTCTTGGCATTATGCACCTCCACGCCGTCCACGTACCAGTTGAA
CTTGACCTCAGGGTCTTCGTGGCTCACGTCCACCACCACGCATGTGACCTCAGGGGTCCGGGAGATCATG
AGGGTGTCCTTGGGTTTTGGGGGGAAGAGGAAGACTGACGGTCCCCCCAGGAGTTCAGGTGCTGGGCACG
GTGGGCATGTGTGAGTTTTGTCACTAGTGATGATAGTGACCGCTTCAGAGGATTGGGATGTGCCGATGGC
GTTTTCGGCCACGATGCGAATGTTGTAGGTGGTGGCGG
